Addgene plasmid #144929: TFORF3453
Purpose: Lentiviral vector for overexpressing transcription factor ORFs with unique 24-bp barcodes. Barcodes facilitate identification of transcription factors in pooled screens.
Depositing lab: Feng Zhang. Depositing organization: Broad Institute. Publication: A transcription factor atlas of directed differentiation. Joung J, Ma S, Tay T, Geiger-Schuller KR, Kirchgatterer PC, Verdine VK, Guo B, Arias-Garcia MA, Allen WE, Singh A, Kuksenko O, Abudayyeh OO, Gootenberg JS, Fu Z, Macrae RK, Buenrostro JD, Regev A, Zhang F. Cell. 2023 Jan 5;186(1):209-229.e26. doi: 10.1016/j.cell.2022.11.026. PubMed 36608654.
Backbone
  Vector backbone: pLX_TRC317
  Backbone manufacturer: Broad Institute Genetic Perturbation Platform
  Backbone size w/o insert (bp): 8264
  Vector type: Mammalian Expression, Lentiviral
  Selectable markers: Puromycin
Growth in bacteria
  Bacterial resistance: Ampicillin, 100 μg/mL
  Growth temperature: 37°C
  Growth strain: NEB Stable
  Copy number: High Copy
Gene/Insert
  Gene/Insert name: PREB
  Species: H. sapiens (human)
  Insert size (bp): 1457
  Entrez Gene: PREB (a.k.a. SEC12, MGC3467)
  Promoter: EF1a
  Tag / fusion protein: V5 (C terminal on insert)
  Cloning method: Gateway Cloning
  Sequencing primers: 5′ GGGTGGAGACTGAAGTTAGGCCAG; 3′ CACATAGCGTAAAAGGAGCAACATAG
Resource information
  A portion of this plasmid was derived from a plasmid made by: Broad Institute Genetic Perturbation Platform
Terms and licenses: Academic/Nonprofit Terms; Industry Terms: Not Available to Industry
Depositor comments: NM_013388.5 Please test multiple small colonies in case of plasmid recombination. To make this collection available in a timely manner, a portion of this collection was not fully sequenced by Addgene. If an Addgene verified full plasmid sequence is not available, please contact us prior to placing an order to request the full sequence.
How to cite: TFORF3453 was a gift from Feng Zhang (Addgene plasmid # 144929 ; http://n2t.net/addgene:144929 ; RRID:Addgene_144929)
