[The description below was written by a language model from this plasmid's Addgene catalogue record and pLannotate feature annotations shown in this document.]
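Description:
TFORF3453 is a lentiviral mammalian expression plasmid built on the pLX_TRC317 backbone. It belongs to a barcoded transcription factor ORF collection in which each clone carries a unique 24-bp barcode, so individual factors can be identified in pooled overexpression screens. It is propagated in E. coli through a high-copy ColE1/pUC-type origin with ampicillin resistance (AmpR). An f1 origin and remnants of a lac/T7/T3 cloning region are also present in the bacterial portion. The depositor warns that the plasmid can recombine, as is common for LTR-containing vectors.

The viral portion has a third-generation layout. An RSV promoter drives a truncated HIV-1 5' LTR, followed by the Ψ packaging signal with a gag fragment, the RRE for Rev-dependent export of the genomic RNA, a cPPT/CTS, and a self-inactivating ΔU3 3' LTR with a downstream SV40 polyadenylation signal.

Two expression units lie between the LTRs. An SV40 early promoter drives puromycin N-acetyltransferase for selecting transduced cells. The EF-1α promoter drives the human PREB ORF (also known as SEC12), which was inserted by Gateway cloning and is flanked by attB1 and attB2 sites. A V5 epitope tag follows attB2 and is recorded as a C-terminal fusion, and a WPRE downstream enhances transcript expression.

The feature table does not annotate the barcode. The recorded insert size is larger than the annotated PREB coding region, so it may include flanking sequence, but the record does not give the barcode's position. The short U6 promoter fragment between the V5 tag and the WPRE appears to be residual sequence rather than a functional unit. The construct is intended for producing lentivirus to stably overexpress PREB, for example in directed differentiation screens.
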