Features (pLannotate 1.2.2; 34 found; start..end, strand, type, name):
      5..231     +  promoter       RSV promoter: Rous sarcoma virus enhancer/promoter
    232..412     +  LTR            5' LTR (truncated): truncated 5' long terminal repeat (LTR) from HIV-1
    459..584     +  misc_feature   HIV-1 Ψ: packaging signal of human immunodeficiency virus type 1
    568..931     +  CDS            HIV-1 gag (fragment): gag protein from human immunodeficiency virus 1; gag
   1077..1310    +  misc_feature   RRE: The Rev response element (RRE) of HIV-1 allows for Rev-dependent mRNA export from the nucleus to the cytoplasm.
   1687..1713    +  CDS            Rev (fragment): human immunodeficiency virus 1 (HIV-1) Rev protein; rev; enhances nuclear export of unspliced and incompletely spliced viral mRNAs
   1720..1743    +  promoter       SV40 promoter (fragment): SV40 early promoter
   1744..1815    +  promoter       SV40 promoter (fragment): SV40 enhancer and early promoter
   1839..1974    +  rep_origin     SV40 ori: SV40 origin of replication
   2020..2616    +  CDS            PuroR (fragment): puromycin N-acetyltransferase; pac from Streptomyces; confers resistance to puromycin
   2665..2782    +  misc_feature   cPPT/CTS: central polypurine tract and central termination sequence of HIV-1
   2847..2913    +  CDS            small t antigen (fragment): SV40 (simian virus 40) small t antigen
   2920..4098    +  promoter       EF-1α promoter: strong constitutive promoter for human elongation factor EF-1α
   4119..4136    +  protein_bind   attB1 (fragment): mutant version of attB; core recombination site for the Gateway® BP reaction BP Clonase™
   4142..5392    +  CDS            PREB: PREB_HUMAN - Also known as SEC12. Experimental evidence at protein level: Swiss-Prot protein existence level 1. Was first identified based on its probable role in the regulation of pituitary gene transcription. Binds to the prolactin gene (PRL) promoter and seems to activate transcription. From Homo sapiens (Human).
   5394..5418    -  protein_bind   attB2: mutant version of attB; recombination site for the Gateway® BP reaction BP Clonase™
   5426..5467    +  CDS            V5 tag: epitope tag from simian virus 5
   5483..5536    +  promoter       U6 promoter (fragment): RNA polymerase III promoter for human U6 snRNA
   5578..6166    +  misc_feature   WPRE: woodchuck hepatitis virus posttranscriptional regulatory element
   6217..6236    +  misc_feature   cPPT/CTS (fragment): central polypurine tract and central termination sequence of HIV-1
   6238..6471    +  LTR            3' LTR (ΔU3): self-inactivating 3' long terminal repeat (LTR) from HIV-1
   6549..6670    +  polyA_signal   SV40 poly(A) signal: SV40 polyadenylation signal
   6710..6845    +  rep_origin     SV40 ori: SV40 origin of replication
   6866..6884    -  promoter       T7 promoter: promoter for bacteriophage T7 RNA polymerase
   6892..7047    +  CDS            lacZα (fragment): LacZα fragment of β-galactosidase; lacZ fragment
   7052..7480    +  rep_origin     f1 ori (sequence partly withheld): f1 bacteriophage origin of replication; arrow indicates direction of (+) strand synthesis
   7533..7637    +  promoter       AmpR promoter: bla
   7638..8498    +  CDS            AmpR: β-lactamase; bla; confers resistance to ampicillin, carbenicillin, and related antibiotics
   8669..9257    +  rep_origin     ori: high-copy-number ColE1/pMB1/pBR322/pUC origin of replication
   9440..9532    +  CDS            lacI (fragment): lac repressor; lacI; The lac repressor binds to the lac operator to inhibit transcription in E. coli. This inhibition can be relieved by adding lactose or isopropyl-β-D-thiogalactopyranoside (IPTG).
   9545..9566    +  protein_bind   CAP binding site: CAP binding activates transcription in the presence of cAMP. E. coli catabolite activator protein
   9581..9611    +  promoter       lac promoter: promoter for the E. coli lac operon
   9619..9635    +  protein_bind   lac operator: The lac repressor binds to the lac operator to inhibit transcription in E. coli. This inhibition can be relieved by adding lactose or isopropyl-β-D-thiogalactopyranoside (IPTG). lac repressor encoded by lacI
   9680..9698    +  promoter       T3 promoter: promoter for bacteriophage T3 RNA polymerase
>Addgene plasmid #144929 | TFORF3453 | addgene full sequence | sequence record 404504 | Addgene NGS Result
TTAATGTAGTCTTATGCAATACTCTTGTAGTCTTGCAACATGGTAACGATGAGTTAGCAACATGCCTTAC
AAGGAGAGAAAAAGCACCGTGCATGCCGATTGGTGGAAGTAAGGTGGTACGATCGTGCCTTATTAGGAAG
GCAACAGACGGGTCTGACATGGATTGGACGAACCACTGAATTGCCGCATTGCAGAGATATTGTATTTAAG
TGCCTAGCTCGATACATAAACGGGTCTCTCTGGTTAGACCAGATCTGAGCCTGGGAGCTCTCTGGCTAAC
TAGGGAACCCACTGCTTAAGCCTCAATAAAGCTTGCCTTGAGTGCTTCAAGTAGTGTGTGCCCGTCTGTT
GTGTGACTCTGGTAACTAGAGATCCCTCAGACCCTTTTAGTCAGTGTGGAAAATCTCTAGCAGTGGCGCC
CGAACAGGGACTTGAAAGCGAAAGGGAAACCAGAGGAGCTCTCTCGACGCAGGACTCGGCTTGCTGAAGC
GCGCACGGCAAGAGGCGAGGGGCGGCGACTGGTGAGTACGCCAAAAATTTTGACTAGCGGAGGCTAGAAG
GAGAGAGATGGGTGCGAGAGCGTCAGTATTAAGCGGGGGAGAATTAGATCGCGATGGGAAAAAATTCGGT
TAAGGCCAGGGGGAAAGAAAAAATATAAATTAAAACATATAGTATGGGCAAGCAGGGAGCTAGAACGATT
CGCAGTTAATCCTGGCCTGTTAGAAACATCAGAAGGCTGTAGACAAATACTGGGACAGCTACAACCATCC
CTTCAGACAGGATCAGAAGAACTTAGATCATTATATAATACAGTAGCAACCCTCTATTGTGTGCATCAAA
GGATAGAGATAAAAGACACCAAGGAAGCTTTAGACAAGATAGAGGAAGAGCAAAACAAAAGTAAGACCAC
CGCACAGCAAGCGGCCGCTGATCTTCAGACCTGGAGGAGGAGATATGAGGGACAATTGGAGAAGTGAATT
ATATAAATATAAAGTAGTAAAAATTGAACCATTAGGAGTAGCACCCACCAAGGCAAAGAGAAGAGTGGTG
CAGAGAGAAAAAAGAGCAGTGGGAATAGGAGCTTTGTTCCTTGGGTTCTTGGGAGCAGCAGGAAGCACTA
TGGGCGCAGCGTCAATGACGCTGACGGTACAGGCCAGACAATTATTGTCTGGTATAGTGCAGCAGCAGAA
CAATTTGCTGAGGGCTATTGAGGCGCAACAGCATCTGTTGCAACTCACAGTCTGGGGCATCAAGCAGCTC
CAGGCAAGAATCCTGGCTGTGGAAAGATACCTAAAGGATCAACAGCTCCTGGGGATTTGGGGTTGCTCTG
GAAAACTCATTTGCACCACTGCTGTGCCTTGGAATGCTAGTTGGAGTAATAAATCTCTGGAACAGATTTG
GAATCACACGACCTGGATGGAGTGGGACAGAGAAATTAACAATTACACAAGCTTAATACACTCCTTAATT
GAAGAATCGCAAAACCAGCAAGAAAAGAATGAACAAGAATTATTGGAATTAGATAAATGGGCAAGTTTGT
GGAATTGGTTTAACATAACAAATTGGCTGTGGTATATAAAATTATTCATAATGATAGTAGGAGGCTTGGT
AGGTTTAAGAATAGTTTTTGCTGTACTTTCTATAGTGAATAGAGTTAGGCAGGGATATTCACCATTATCG
TTTCAGACCCACCTCCCAACCCCGAGGGGACCCATGCATTGCATCTCAATTAGTCAGCAACCAGGTGTGG
AAAGTCCCCAGGCTCCCCAGCAGGCAGAAGTATGCAAAGCATGCGTCTCAATTAGTCAGCAACCATAGTC
CCGCCCCTAACTCCGCCCATCCCGCCCCTAACTCCGCCCAGTTCCGCCCATTCTCCGCCCCATGGCTGAC
TAATTTTTTTTATTTATGCAGAGGCCGAGGCCGCCTCGGCCTCTGAGCTATTCCAGAAGTAGTGAGGAGG
CTTTTTTGGAGGCCTAGGCTTTTGCAAAAAGCTTTCTAGAGGTACCACCGGAGCTTACCATGACCGAGTA
CAAGCCCACGGTGCGCCTCGCCACCCGCGACGACGTCCCCAGGGCCGTACGCACCCTCGCCGCCGCGTTC
GCCGACTACCCCGCCACGCGCCACACCGTCGATCCGGACCGCCACATCGAGCGGGTCACCGAGCTGCAAG
AACTCTTCCTCACGCGCGTCGGGCTCGACATCGGCAAGGTGTGGGTCGCGGACGACGGCGCCGCCGTGGC
GGTCTGGACCACGCCGGAGAGCGTCGAAGCGGGGGCGGTGTTCGCCGAGATCGGCCCGCGCATGGCCGAG
TTGAGCGGTTCCCGGCTGGCCGCGCAGCAACAGATGGAAGGCCTCCTGGCGCCGCACCGGCCCAAGGAGC
CCGCGTGGTTCCTGGCCACCGTCGGCGTCTCGCCCGACCACCAGGGCAAGGGTCTGGGCAGCGCCGTCGT
GCTCCCCGGAGTGGAGGCGGCCGAGCGCGCCGGGGTGCCCGCCTTCCTGGAGACCTCCGCGCCCCGCAAC
CTCCCCTTCTACGAGCGGCTCGGCTTCACCGTCACCGCCGACGTCGAGGTGCCCGAAGGACCGCGCACCT
GGTGCATGACCCGCAAGCCCGGTGCCAGTTAACGAATTCTAGATCTTGAGACAAATGGCAGTATTCATCC
ACAATTTTAAAAGAAAAGGGGGGATTGGGGGGTACAGTGCAGGGGAAAGAATAGTAGACATAATAGCAAC
AGACATACAAACTAAAGAATTACAAAAACAAATTACAAAAATTCAAAATTTTCGGGTTTATTACAGGGAC
AGCAGAGATCCACTTTGGCGCCGGCTCGAGGCCTGCAGGTGCAAAGATGGATAAAGTTTTAAACAGAGAG
GAATCTTTGCAGCTAATGGACCTTCTAGGTCTTGAAAGGAGTGGGAATTGGCTCCGGTGCCCGTCAGTGG
GCAGAGCGCACATCGCCCACAGTCCCCGAGAAGTTGGGGGGAGGGGTCGGCAATTGAACCGGTGCCTAGA
GAAGGTGGCGCGGGGTAAACTGGGAAAGTGATGTCGTGTACTGGCTCCGCCTTTTTCCCGAGGGTGGGGG
AGAACCGTATATAAGTGCAGTAGTCGCCGTGAACGTTCTTTTTCGCAACGGGTTTGCCGCCAGAACACAG
GTAAGTGCCGTGTGTGGTTCCCGCGGGCCTGGCCTCTTTACGGGTTATGGCCCTTGCGTGCCTTGAATTA
CTTCCACCTGGCTGCAGTACGTGATTCTTGATCCCGAGCTTCGGGTTGGAAGTGGGTGGGAGAGTTCGAG
GCCTTGCGCTTAAGGAGCCCCTTCGCCTCGTGCTTGAGTTGAGGCCTGGCCTGGGCGCTGGGGCCGCCGC
GTGCGAATCTGGTGGCACCTTCGCGCCTGTCTCGCTGCTTTCGATAAGTCTCTAGCCATTTAAAATTTTT
GATGACCTGCTGCGACGCTTTTTTTCTGGCAAGATAGTCTTGTAAATGCGGGCCAAGATCTGCACACTGG
TATTTCGGTTTTTGGGGCCGCGGGCGGCGACGGGGCCCGTGCGTCCCAGCGCACATGTTCGGCGAGGCGG
GGCCTGCGAGCGCGGCCACCGAGAATCGGACGGGGGTAGTCTCAAGCTGGCCGGCCTGCTCTGGTGCCTG
GCCTCGCGCCGCCGTGTATCGCCCCGCCCTGGGCGGCAAGGCTGGCCCGGTCGGCACCAGTTGCGTGAGC
GGAAAGATGGCCGCTTCCCGGCCCTGCTGCAGGGAGCTCAAAATGGAGGACGCGGCGCTCGGGAGAGCGG
GCGGGTGAGTCACCCACACAAAGGAAAAGGGCCTTTCCGTCCTCAGCCGTCGCTTCATGTGACTCCACGG
AGTACCGGGCGCCGTCCAGGCACCTCGATTAGTTCTCGAGCTTTTGGAGTACGTCGTCTTTAGGTTGGGG
GGAGGGGTTTTATGCGATGGAGTTTCCCCACACTGAGTGGGTGGAGACTGAAGTTAGGCCAGCTTGGCAC
TTGATGTAATTCTCCTTGGAATTTGCCCTTTTTGAGTTTGGATCTTGGTTCATTCTCAAGCCTCAGACAG
TGGTTCAAAGTTTTTTTCTTCCATTTCAGGTGTCGTGAGGCTAGCATCGATTGATCAACAAGTTTGTACA
AAAAAGTTGGCATGGGCCGGCGCCGGGCGCCAGAGCTGTACCGGGCTCCGTTCCCGTTGTACGCGCTTCA
GGTCGACCCCAGCACTGGGCTGCTCATCGCTGCGGGCGGAGGAGGCGCCGCCAAGACAGGCATAAAGAAT
GGCGTGCACTTTCTGCAGCTAGAGCTGATTAATGGGCGCTTGAGTGCCTCCTTGCTGCACTCCCATGACA
CAGAGACACGGGCCACCATGAACTTGGCACTGGCTGGTGACATCCTTGCTGCAGGGCAGGATGCCCACTG
TCAGCTCCTGCGCTTCCAGGCACATCAACAGCAGGGCAACAAGGCAGAGAAGGCCGGTTCCAAGGAGCAG
GGGCCTCGACAAAGGAAGGGAGCAGCCCCAGCAGAGAAGAAATGTGGAGCGGAAACCCAGCACGAGGGGC
TAGAACTCAGGGTAGAGAATTTGCAGGCGGTGCAGACAGACTTTAGCTCCGATCCACTGCAGAAAGTTGT
GTGCTTCAACCACGATAATACCCTGCTTGCCACTGGAGGAACAGATGGCTACGTCCGTGTCTGGAAGGTG
CCCAGCCTGGAGAAGGTTCTGGAGTTCAAAGCCCACGAAGGGGAGATTGAAGACCTGGCTTTAGGGCCTG
ATGGCAAGTTGGTAACCGTGGGCCGGGACCTTAAGGCCTCTGTGTGGCAGAAGGATCAGCTGGTGACACA
GCTGCACTGGCAAGAAAATGGACCCACCTTTTCCAGCACACCTTACCGCTACCAGGCCTGCAGGTTTGGG
CAGGTTCCAGACCAGCCTGCTGGCCTGCGACTCTTCACAGTGCAAATTCCCCACAAGCGCCTGCGCCAGC
CCCCTCCCTGCTACCTCACAGCCTGGGATGGCTCCAACTTCTTGCCCCTTCGGACCAAGTCCTGTGGCCA
TGAAGTCGTCTCCTGCCTCGATGTCAGTGAATCCGGCACCTTCCTAGGCCTGGGCACAGTCACTGGCTCT
GTTGCCATCTACATAGCTTTCTCTCTCCAGTGCCTCTACTACGTGAGGGAGGCCCATGGCATTGTGGTGA
CGGATGTGGCCTTTCTACCTGAGAAGGGTCGTGGTCCAGAGCTCCTTGGGTCCCATGAAACTGCCCTGTT
CTCTGTGGCTGTGGACAGTCGTTGCCAGCTGCATCTGTTGCCCTCACGGCGGAGTGTTCCTGTGTGGCTC
CTGCTCCTGCTGTGTGTCGGGCTTATTATTGTGACCATCCTGCTGCTCCAGAGTGCCTTTCCAGGTTTCC
TTTACCCAACTTTCTTGTACAAAGTGGTTGATATCGGTAAGCCTATCCCTAACCCTCTCCTCGGTCTCGA
TTCTACGTAGTAATGAACTAGTCCGTAACTTGAAAGTATTTCGATTTCTTGGCTTTATATATCTTGTGGA
AAGGACGACTTGCCACCAGACGTTGAATCATCACGCGTTAAGTCGACAATCAACCTCTGGATTACAAAAT
TTGTGAAAGATTGACTGGTATTCTTAACTATGTTGCTCCTTTTACGCTATGTGGATACGCTGCTTTAATG
CCTTTGTATCATGCTATTGCTTCCCGTATGGCTTTCATTTTCTCCTCCTTGTATAAATCCTGGTTGCTGT
CTCTTTATGAGGAGTTGTGGCCCGTTGTCAGGCAACGTGGCGTGGTGTGCACTGTGTTTGCTGACGCAAC
CCCCACTGGTTGGGGCATTGCCACCACCTGTCAGCTCCTTTCCGGGACTTTCGCTTTCCCCCTCCCTATT
GCCACGGCGGAACTCATCGCCGCCTGCCTTGCCCGCTGCTGGACAGGGGCTCGGCTGTTGGGCACTGACA
ATTCCGTGGTGTTGTCGGGGAAATCATCGTCCTTTCCTTGGCTGCTCGCCTGTGTTGCCACCTGGATTCT
GCGCGGGACGTCCTTCTGCTACGTCCCTTCGGCCCTCAATCCAGCGGACCTTCCTTCCCGCGGCCTGCTG
CCGGCTCTGCGGCCTCTTCCGCGTCTTCGCCTTCGCCCTCAGACGAGTCGGATCTCCCTTTGGGCCGCCT
CCCCGCGTCGACTTTAAGACCAATGACTTACAAGGCAGCTGTAGATCTTAGCCACTTTTTAAAAGAAAAG
GGGGGACTGGAAGGGCTAATTCACTCCCAACGAAGACAAGATCTGCTTTTTGCTTGTACTGGGTCTCTCT
GGTTAGACCAGATCTGAGCCTGGGAGCTCTCTGGCTAACTAGGGAACCCACTGCTTAAGCCTCAATAAAG
CTTGCCTTGAGTGCTTCAAGTAGTGTGTGCCCGTCTGTTGTGTGACTCTGGTAACTAGAGATCCCTCAGA
CCCTTTTAGTCAGTGTGGAAAATCTCTAGCAGTACGTATAGTAGTTCATGTCATCTTATTATTCAGTATT
TATAACTTGCAAAGAAATGAATATCAGAGAGTGAGAGGAACTTGTTTATTGCAGCTTATAATGGTTACAA
ATAAAGCAATAGCATCACAAATTTCACAAATAAAGCATTTTTTTCACTGCATTCTAGTTGTGGTTTGTCC
AAACTCATCAATGTATCTTATCATGTCTGGCTCTAGCTATCCCGCCCCTAACTCCGCCCATCCCGCCCCT
AACTCCGCCCAGTTCCGCCCATTCTCCGCCCCATGGCTGACTAATTTTTTTTATTTATGCAGAGGCCGAG
GCCGCCTCGGCCTCTGAGCTATTCCAGAAGTAGTGAGGAGGCTTTTTTGGAGGCCTAGGGACGTACCCAA
TTCGCCCTATAGTGAGTCGTATTACGCGCGCTCACTGGCCGTCGTTTTACAACGTCGTGACTGGGAAAAC
CCTGGCGTTACCCAACTTAATCGCCTTGCAGCACATCCCCCTTTCGCCAGCTGGCGTAATAGCGAAGAGG
CCCGCACCGATCGCCCTTCCCAACAGTTGCGCAGCCTGAATGGCGAATGGG
[124 nt withheld, positions 7052-7175]
C
[91 nt withheld, positions 7177-7267]
A
[49 nt withheld, positions 7269-7317]
CCTTTGACGTTGGAGTCCACGTTCTTT
[37 nt withheld, positions 7345-7381]
ACCCTATCTCGGTCTATTCTTTTGATTTATAAGGGATTTTGCCGATTTCGGCCTATTGGTTAAAAAATGA
GCTGATTTAACAAAAATTTAACGCGAATTTTAACAAAATATTAACGCTTACAATTTAGGTGGCACTTTTC
GGGGAAATGTGCGCGGAACCCCTATTTGTTTATTTTTCTAAATACATTCAAATATGTATCCGCTCATGAG
ACAATAACCCTGATAAATGCTTCAATAATATTGAAAAAGGAAGAGTATGAGTATTCAACATTTCCGTGTC
GCCCTTATTCCCTTTTTTGCGGCATTTTGCCTTCCTGTTTTTGCTCACCCAGAAACGCTGGTGAAAGTAA
AAGATGCTGAAGATCAGTTGGGTGCACGAGTGGGTTACATCGAACTGGATCTCAACAGCGGTAAGATCCT
TGAGAGTTTTCGCCCCGAAGAACGTTTTCCAATGATGAGCACTTTTAAAGTTCTGCTATGTGGCGCGGTA
TTATCCCGTATTGACGCCGGGCAAGAGCAACTCGGTCGCCGCATACACTATTCTCAGAATGACTTGGTTG
AGTACTCACCAGTCACAGAAAAGCATCTTACGGATGGCATGACAGTAAGAGAATTATGCAGTGCTGCCAT
AACCATGAGTGATAACACTGCGGCCAACTTACTTCTGACAACGATCGGAGGACCGAAGGAGCTAACCGCT
TTTTTGCACAACATGGGGGATCATGTAACTCGCCTTGATCGTTGGGAACCGGAGCTGAATGAAGCCATAC
CAAACGACGAGCGTGACACCACGATGCCTGTAGCAATGGCAACAACGTTGCGCAAACTATTAACTGGCGA
ACTACTTACTCTAGCTTCCCGGCAACAATTAATAGACTGGATGGAGGCGGATAAAGTTGCAGGACCACTT
CTGCGCTCGGCCCTTCCGGCTGGCTGGTTTATTGCTGATAAATCTGGAGCCGGTGAGCGTGGGTCTCGCG
GTATCATTGCAGCACTGGGGCCAGATGGTAAGCCCTCCCGTATCGTAGTTATCTACACGACGGGGAGTCA
GGCAACTATGGATGAACGAAATAGACAGATCGCTGAGATAGGTGCCTCACTGATTAAGCATTGGTAACTG
TCAGACCAAGTTTACTCATATATACTTTAGATTGATTTAAAACTTCATTTTTAATTTAAAAGGATCTAGG
TGAAGATCCTTTTTGATAATCTCATGACCAAAATCCCTTAACGTGAGTTTTCGTTCCACTGAGCGTCAGA
CCCCGTAGAAAAGATCAAAGGATCTTCTTGAGATCCTTTTTTTCTGCGCGTAATCTGCTGCTTGCAAACA
AAAAAACCACCGCTACCAGCGGTGGTTTGTTTGCCGGATCAAGAGCTACCAACTCTTTTTCCGAAGGTAA
CTGGCTTCAGCAGAGCGCAGATACCAAATACTGTTCTTCTAGTGTAGCCGTAGTTAGGCCACCACTTCAA
GAACTCTGTAGCACCGCCTACATACCTCGCTCTGCTAATCCTGTTACCAGTGGCTGCTGCCAGTGGCGAT
AAGTCGTGTCTTACCGGGTTGGACTCAAGACGATAGTTACCGGATAAGGCGCAGCGGTCGGGCTGAACGG
GGGGTTCGTGCACACAGCCCAGCTTGGAGCGAACGACCTACACCGAACTGAGATACCTACAGCGTGAGCT
ATGAGAAAGCGCCACGCTTCCCGAAGGGAGAAAGGCGGACAGGTATCCGGTAAGCGGCAGGGTCGGAACA
GGAGAGCGCACGAGGGAGCTTCCAGGGGGAAACGCCTGGTATCTTTATAGTCCTGTCGGGTTTCGCCACC
TCTGACTTGAGCGTCGATTTTTGTGATGCTCGTCAGGGGGGCGGAGCCTATGGAAAAACGCCAGCAACGC
GGCCTTTTTACGGTTCCTGGCCTTTTGCTGGCCTTTTGCTCACATGTTCTTTCCTGCGTTATCCCCTGAT
TCTGTGGATAACCGTATTACCGCCTTTGAGTGAGCTGATACCGCTCGCCGCAGCCGAACGACCGAGCGCA
GCGAGTCAGTGAGCGAGGAAGCGGAAGAGCGCCCAATACGCAAACCGCCTCTCCCCGCGCGTTGGCCGAT
TCATTAATGCAGCTGGCACGACAGGTTTCCCGACTGGAAAGCGGGCAGTGAGCGCAACGCAATTAATGTG
AGTTAGCTCACTCATTAGGCACCCCAGGCTTTACACTTTATGCTTCCGGCTCGTATGTTGTGTGGAATTG
TGAGCGGATAACAATTTCACACAGGAAACAGCTATGACCATGATTACGCCAAGCGCGCAATTAACCCTCA
CTAAAGGGAACAAAAGCTGGAGCTGCAAGC
