>Addgene plasmid #144929 | TFORF3453 | depositor partial sequence | sequence record 286902 | Insert
ATCGATTGATCAACAAGTTTGTACAAAAAAGTTGGCATGGGCCGGCGCCGGGCGCCAGAGCTGTACCGGG
CTCCGTTCCCGTTGTACGCGCTTCAGGTCGACCCCAGCACTGGGCTGCTCATCGCTGCGGGCGGAGGAGG
CGCCGCCAAGACAGGCATAAAGAATGGCGTGCACTTTCTGCAGCTAGAGCTGATTAATGGGCGCTTGAGT
GCCTCCTTGCTGCACTCCCATGACACAGAGACACGGGCCACCATGAACTTGGCACTGGCTGGTGACATCC
TTGCTGCAGGGCAGGATGCCCACTGTCAGCTCCTGCGCTTCCAGGCACATCAACAGCAGGGCAACAAGGC
AGAGAAGGCCGGTTCCAAGGAGCAGGGGCCTCGACAAAGGAAGGGAGCAGCCCCAGCAGAGAAGAAATGT
GGAGCGGAAACCCAGCACGAGGGGCTAGAACTCAGGGTAGAGAATTTGCAGGCGGTGCAGACAGACTTTA
GCTCCGATCCACTGCAGAAAGTTGTGTGCTTCAACCACGATAATACCCTGCTTGCCACTGGAGGAACAGA
TGGCTACGTCCGTGTCTGGAAGGTGCCCAGCCTGGAGAAGGTTCTGGAGTTCAAAGCCCACGAAGGGGAG
ATTGAAGACCTGGCTTTAGGGCCTGATGGCAAGTTGGTAACCGTGGGCCGGGACCTTAAGGCCTCTGTGT
GGCAGAAGGATCAGCTGGTGACACAGCTGCACTGGCAAGAAAATGGACCCACCTTTTCCAGCACACCTTA
CCGCTACCAGGCCTGCAGGTTTGGGCAGGTTCCAGACCAGCCTGCTGGCCTGCGACTCTTCACAGTGCAA
ATTCCCCACAAGCGCCTGCGCCAGCCCCCTCCCTGCTACCTCACAGCCTGGGATGGCTCCAACTTCTTGC
CCCTTCGGACCAAGTCCTGTGGCCATGAAGTCGTCTCCTGCCTCGATGTCAGTGAATCCGGCACCTTCCT
AGGCCTGGGCACAGTCACTGGCTCTGTTGCCATCTACATAGCTTTCTCTCTCCAGTGCCTCTACTACGTG
AGGGAGGCCCATGGCATTGTGGTGACGGATGTGGCCTTTCTACCTGAGAAGGGTCGTGGTCCAGAGCTCC
TTGGGTCCCATGAAACTGCCCTGTTCTCTGTGGCTGTGGACAGTCGTTGCCAGCTGCATCTGTTGCCCTC
ACGGCGGAGTGTTCCTGTGTGGCTCCTGCTCCTGCTGTGTGTCGGGCTTATTATTGTGACCATCCTGCTG
CTCCAGAGTGCCTTTCCAGGTTTCCTTTACCCAACTTTCTTGTACAAAGTGGTTGATATCGGTAAGCCTA
TCCCTAACCCTCTCCTCGGTCTCGATTCTACGTAGTAATGAACTAGTCCGTAACTTGAAAGTATTTCGAT
TTCTTGGCTTTATATATCTTGTGGAAAGGACGACTTGCCACCAGACGTTGAATCATC
