>Addgene plasmid #144929 | TFORF3453 | depositor partial sequence | sequence record 286903 | Barcode
CTTGCCACCAGACGTTGAATCATC
